Addgene plasmid #14475: pRSET FlipSuc-90u delta1
Depositing lab: Wolf Frommer. Depositing organization: Carnegie Institution for Science. Publication: Conversion of a putative Agrobacterium sugar-binding protein into a FRET sensor with high selectivity for sucrose. Lager I, Looger LL, Hilpert M, Lalonde S, Frommer WB. J Biol Chem. 2006 Oct 13. 281(41):30875-83. 10.1074/jbc.M605257200 PubMed 16912038.
Backbone
  Vector backbone: pRSET-B
  Backbone size w/o insert (bp): 2897
  Vector type: Bacterial Expression
Growth in bacteria
  Bacterial resistance: Ampicillin, 100 μg/mL
  Growth temperature: 37°C
  Growth strain: DH5alpha
  Copy number: High Copy
Gene/Insert
  Gene/Insert name: FlipThuE W283A (alt names: ECFP-sucBP-EYFP; Sucrose binding protein; AtThuE)
  Species: Agrobacterium tumefaciens
  Insert size (bp): 2800
  Mutation: N192D, W283A, 13 amino acids deleted from linkers
  Promoter: T7
  Tag / fusion protein: ECFP (N terminal on insert); EYFP (C terminal on insert)
  Cloning method: Restriction Enzyme; 5′ cloning site KpnI (not destroyed); 3′ cloning site KpnI (not destroyed)
  Sequencing primers: 5′ T7; 3′ T7-term
Terms and licenses: Academic/Nonprofit Terms; Industry Terms: Not Available to Industry
Depositor comments: For more information, see http://carnegiedpb.stanford.edu/research/frommer/nanosensors/index.html FLIPsuc-90u{Delta}1 was created by sub-cloning AtThuE into FLIPglu-600µ{Delta}5 with KpnI, which created a construct with 13 amino acids deleted from the linkers.
How to cite: pRSET FlipSuc-90u delta1 was a gift from Wolf Frommer (Addgene plasmid # 14475 ; http://n2t.net/addgene:14475 ; RRID:Addgene_14475)
