[The description below was written by a language model from this plasmid's Addgene catalogue record and the feature table of its GenBank file.]
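Description:
pRSET FlipSuc-90u delta1 is a bacterial expression plasmid built on the pRSET-B backbone that encodes a genetically encoded FRET nanosensor for sucrose. It is a 5.5 kb high-copy plasmid maintained in E. coli through a ColE1/pUC-type origin and selected with ampicillin via the bla (AmpR) gene. An f1 origin is also present, which allows single-stranded DNA production.

The payload is a roughly 2.8 kb fusion in which a sugar-binding protein from Agrobacterium tumefaciens (AtThuE) is sandwiched between ECFP at the N terminus and EYFP at the C terminus. In sensors of this design, ligand binding changes the conformation of the binding protein. This alters energy transfer between the two fluorophores, so the emission ratio reports sucrose concentration. The binding protein carries the substitutions N192D and W283A. The "delta1" designation reflects how the construct was made: AtThuE was subcloned by KpnI into an existing linker-shortened glucose sensor scaffold, giving a version with 13 amino acids removed from the linkers. The name suggests an affinity of about 90 µM, but the record does not state this explicitly.

Expression is driven by the T7 promoter with the T7 gene 10 ribosome binding site and ends at the T7 terminator, so a host supplying T7 RNA polymerase is needed. The vector adds an N-terminal 6xHis tag, the gene 10 leader and an Xpress epitope with an enterokinase cleavage site, which supports affinity purification and detection of the sensor protein. The feature table annotates EYFP but leaves the ECFP and binding-protein regions unlabelled. These presumably lie in the unannotated stretch between the tags and EYFP.
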