LOCUS       Exported 5505 bp ds-DNA circular SYN 12-MAY-2021
DEFINITION  synthetic circular DNA
ACCESSION   .
VERSION     .
KEYWORDS    pRSET FlipSuc-90u delta1
SOURCE      synthetic DNA construct
  ORGANISM  synthetic DNA construct
REFERENCE   1 (bases 1 to 5505)
  AUTHORS   Lager I, Looger LL, Hilpert M, Lalonde S, Frommer WB
  TITLE     Conversion of a putative Agrobacterium sugar-binding protein into a
            FRET sensor with high selectivity for sucrose.
  JOURNAL   J Biol Chem. 2006 Oct 13. 281(41):30875-83.
  PUBMED    16912038
REFERENCE   2 (bases 1 to 5505)
  AUTHORS   .
  TITLE     Direct Submission
  JOURNAL   Exported May 12, 2021 from SnapGene Server 1.1.58
            http://www.snapgene.com
FEATURES             Location/Qualifiers
     source          1..5505
                     /organism="synthetic DNA construct"
                     /mol_type="other DNA"
     primer_bind     19..38
                     /label=T7
                     /note="T7 promoter, forward primer"
     promoter        19..37
                     /label=T7 promoter
                     /note="promoter for bacteriophage T7 RNA polymerase"
     RBS             69..91
                     /note="efficient ribosome binding site from bacteriophage
                     T7 gene 10 (Olins and Rangwala, 1989)"
     CDS             111..128
                     /codon_start=1
                     /product="6xHis affinity tag"
                     /label=6xHis
                     /translation="HHHHHH"
     CDS             132..164
                     /codon_start=1
                     /product="leader peptide from bacteriophage T7 gene 10"
                     /label=T7 tag (gene 10 leader)
                     /note="promotes efficient translation in E. coli"
                     /translation="MASMTGGQQMG"
     CDS             168..191
                     /codon_start=1
                     /product="Xpress(TM) epitope tag, including an enterokinase
                     recognition and cleavage site"
                     /label=Xpress(TM) tag
                     /translation="DLYDDDDK"
     CDS             2130..2849
                     /codon_start=1
                     /product="enhanced YFP"
                     /label=EYFP
                     /note="mammalian codon-optimized"
                     /translation="MVSKGEELFTGVVPILVELDGDVNGHKFSVSGEGEGDATYGKLTL
                     KFICTTGKLPVPWPTLVTTFGYGLQCFARYPDHMKQHDFFKSAMPEGYVQERTIFFKDD
                     GNYKTRAEVKFEGDTLVNRIELKGIDFKEDGNILGHKLEYNYNSHNVYIMADKQKNGIK
                     VNFKIRHNIEDGSVQLADHYQQNTPIGDGPVLLPDNHYLSYQSALSKDPNEKRDHMVLL
                     EFVTAAGITLGMDELYK"
     primer_bind     complement(2905..2923)
                     /label=T7 Term
                     /note="T7 terminator, reverse primer"
     terminator      2919..2966
                     /label=T7 terminator
                     /note="transcription terminator for bacteriophage T7 RNA
                     polymerase"
     rep_origin      3063..3518
                     /direction=RIGHT
                     /label=f1 ori
                     /note="f1 bacteriophage origin of replication; arrow
                     indicates direction of (+) strand synthesis"
     primer_bind     complement(3150..3169)
                     /label=F1ori-R
                     /note="F1 origin, reverse primer"
     primer_bind     3360..3381
                     /label=F1ori-F
                     /note="F1 origin, forward primer"
     promoter        3544..3648
                     /gene="bla"
                     /label=AmpR promoter
     CDS             3649..4509
                     /codon_start=1
                     /gene="bla"
                     /product="beta-lactamase"
                     /label=AmpR
                     /note="confers resistance to ampicillin, carbenicillin, and
                     related antibiotics"
                     /translation="MSIQHFRVALIPFFAAFCLPVFAHPETLVKVKDAEDQLGARVGYI
                     ELDLNSGKILESFRPEERFPMMSTFKVLLCGAVLSRIDAGQEQLGRRIHYSQNDLVEYS
                     PVTEKHLTDGMTVRELCSAAITMSDNTAANLLLTTIGGPKELTAFLHNMGDHVTRLDRW
                     EPELNEAIPNDERDTTMPVAMATTLRKLLTGELLTLASRQQLIDWMEADKVAGPLLRSA
                     LPAGWFIADKSGAGERGSRGIIAALGPDGKPSRIVVIYTTGSQATMDERNRQIAEIGAS
                     LIKHW"
     primer_bind     complement(3867..3886)
                     /label=Amp-R
                     /note="Ampicillin resistance gene, reverse primer"
     rep_origin      4680..5268
                     /direction=RIGHT
                     /label=ori
                     /note="high-copy-number ColE1/pMB1/pBR322/pUC origin of
                     replication"
     primer_bind     5169..5188
                     /label=pBR322ori-F
                     /note="pBR322 origin, forward primer"
     primer_bind     5422..5439
                     /label=L4440
                     /note="L4440 vector, forward primer"
ORIGIN
        1 atctcgatcc cgcgaaatta atacgactca ctatagggag accacaacgg tttccctcta
       61 gaaataattt tgtttaactt taagaaggag atatacatat gcggggttct catcatcatc
      121 atcatcatgg tatggctagc atgactggtg gacagcaaat gggtcgggat ctgtacgacg
      181 atgacgataa ggatccgggc cgcatggtga gcaagggcga ggagctgttc accggggtgg
      241 tgcccatcct ggtcgagctg gacggcgacg taaacggcca caagttcagc gtgtccggcg
      301 agggcgaggg cgatgccacc tacggcaagc tgaccctgaa gttcatctgc accaccggca
      361 agctgcccgt gccctggccc accctcgtga ccaccctgac ctggggcgtg cagtgcttca
      421 gccgctaccc cgaccacatg aagcagcacg acttcttcaa gtccgccatg cccgaaggct
      481 acgtccagga gcgcaccatc ttcttcaagg acgacggcaa ctacaagacc cgcgccgagg
      541 tgaagttcga gggcgacacc ctggtgaacc gcatcgagct gaagggcatc gacttcaagg
      601 aggacggcaa catcctgggg cacaagctgg agtacaacta catcagccac aacgtctata
      661 tcaccgccga caagcagaag aacggcatca aggccaactt caagatccgc cacaacatcg
      721 aggacggcag cgtgcagctc gccgaccact accagcagaa cacccccatc ggcgacggcc
      781 ccgtgctgct gcccgacaac cactacctga gcacccagtc cgccctgagc aaagacccca
      841 acgagaagcg cgatcacatg gtcctgctgg agttcgtgac cgccgccggg atcggtaccg
      901 gaggcgccgc tgaggcggcc gaactttcca ttgccgcaaa ttcgaccggc aagaacgtcg
      961 cgtttttccg cgaacgcatc gccgctttcg agaaagagac cggtcacaag gtcaatctcg
     1021 tcaccatgcc gtcttcttcc agcgaacagt tcagccagta ccggctgtgg cttgccgccg
     1081 gcaacaagga tgtcgacgtt taccagacgg acgtgatctg ggccccgcag ctagccgaac
     1141 aattcgtgga tttgaccgca gcgaccaagg atgtcatcgg ggatcatttc ccttctatcg
     1201 tcgcctcaca gacggtggac ggcaagctcg tcgccatgcc gatgttcacc gacgcgccgg
     1261 cgctgtttta ccgcaaggac cttctggaaa aatatggcaa gcagccgccg aaaacctgga
     1321 aggaactgag cgagaccgcc aaggaggttc aggacaagga acgcgcggcc ggccagaagg
     1381 acctctgggg cttcgttttt cagggcagcg cctatgaagg tctgacctgc aacgctctgg
     1441 aatggatcgc atccgcgggc ggtggccata tcgttgaaac cgacggcgat atctccatca
     1501 ataacgagaa ggcggcagct gcaatcgaaa ccgccaaagg ctgggtcggc accatcgcac
     1561 cgcagggcgt tctcgcttac aaggaagagg aagcacgcgg tgtctggcag accggcaatt
     1621 ccgtcttcat gcgcaactgg ccctatgcct atgcgcttgg aaatggtgcc gacagcgcga
     1681 tcaaggacaa gttcggcgtc acgccgctgc cggcaggtga agaaggcgca gcccccgctt
     1741 ccacactcgg cggcgcgaac cttgctgttt cgaaatattc cgacgatcag gaagcggcta
     1801 tccagctggt aaaattcctg gcatcaaagg atacccagaa gctgcgcgcg atccagctgt
     1861 ccaacatgcc gacgatcgct tcgctttacg acgacaagga tgtcgcggcc gcacagccct
     1921 tcatgccgac gtggaagccg atcttcgaga ccgccgttcc gcgtccttcc gcctcggcca
     1981 aggtgaaata taacgaggtt tcggccaagt tctggggcgc cgtgcacaac acgctctccg
     2041 gcaatggtac ggcggcggaa aatctcgaac ttctcgaggt tgaactgacc gatctcaaag
     2101 gcaacggctg gggcgccggt accggtggaa tggtgagcaa gggcgaggag ctgttcaccg
     2161 gggtggtgcc catcctggtc gagctggacg gcgacgtaaa cggccacaag ttcagcgtgt
     2221 ccggcgaggg cgagggcgat gccacctacg gcaagctgac cctgaagttc atctgcacca
     2281 ccggcaagct gcccgtgccc tggcccaccc tcgtgaccac cttcggctac ggcctgcagt
     2341 gcttcgcccg ctaccccgac cacatgaagc agcacgactt cttcaagtcc gccatgcccg
     2401 aaggctacgt ccaggagcgc accatcttct tcaaggacga cggcaactac aagacccgcg
     2461 ccgaggtgaa gttcgagggc gacaccctgg tgaaccgcat cgagctgaag ggcatcgact
     2521 tcaaggagga cggcaacatc ctggggcaca agctggagta caactacaac agccacaacg
     2581 tctatatcat ggccgacaag cagaagaacg gcatcaaggt gaacttcaag atccgccaca
     2641 acatcgagga cggcagcgtg cagctcgccg accactacca gcagaacacc cccatcggcg
     2701 acggccccgt gctgctgccc gacaaccact acctgagcta ccagtccgcc ctgagcaaag
     2761 accccaacga gaagcgcgat cacatggtcc tgctggagtt cgtgaccgcc gccgggatca
     2821 ctctcggcat ggacgagctg tacaagtaaa agcttgatcc ggctgctaac aaagcccgaa
     2881 aggaagctga gttggctgct gccaccgctg agcaataact agcataaccc cttggggcct
     2941 ctaaacgggt cttgaggggt tttttgctga aaggaggaac tatatccgga tctggcgtaa
     3001 tagcgaagag gcccgcaccg atcgcccttc ccaacagttg cgcagcctga atggcgaatg
     3061 ggnnnnnnnn nnnnnnnnnn nnnnnnnnnn nnnnnnnnnn nnnnnnnnnn nnnnnnnnnn
     3121 nnnnnnnnnn nnnnnnnnnn nnnnnnnnnn nnnnnnnnnn nnnnnnnnnn nnnnnnnnnn
     3181 nnnnnncnnn nnnnnnnnnn nnnnnnnnnn nnnnnnnnnn nnnnnnnnnn nnnnnnnnnn
     3241 nnnnnnnnnn nnnnnnnnnn nnnnnnnnnn nnnnnnnnag ggtgttggtt cacgtagtgg
     3301 gccatcgccc tgatagacgg tttttcgccc tttgacgttg gagtccacgt tctttaatag
     3361 tggactcttg ttccaaactg gaacaacact caaccctatc tcggtctatt cttttgattt
     3421 ataagggatt ttgccgattt cggcctattg gttaaaaaat gagctgattt aacaaaaatt
     3481 taacgcgaat tttaacaaaa tattaacgct tacaatttag gtggcacttt tcggggaaat
     3541 gtgcgcggaa cccctatttg tttatttttc taaatacatt caaatatgta tccgctcatg
     3601 agacaataac cctgataaat gcttcaataa tattgaaaaa ggaagagtat gagtattcaa
     3661 catttccgtg tcgcccttat tccctttttt gcggcatttt gccttcctgt ttttgctcac
     3721 ccagaaacgc tggtgaaagt aaaagatgct gaagatcagt tgggtgcacg agtgggttac
     3781 atcgaactgg atctcaacag cggtaagatc cttgagagtt ttcgccccga agaacgtttt
     3841 ccaatgatga gcacttttaa agttctgcta tgtggcgcgg tattatcccg tattgacgcc
     3901 gggcaagagc aactcggtcg ccgcatacac tattctcaga atgacttggt tgagtactca
     3961 ccagtcacag aaaagcatct tacggatggc atgacagtaa gagaattatg cagtgctgcc
     4021 ataaccatga gtgataacac tgcggccaac ttacttctga caacgatcgg aggaccgaag
     4081 gagctaaccg cttttttgca caacatgggg gatcatgtaa ctcgccttga tcgttgggaa
     4141 ccggagctga atgaagccat accaaacgac gagcgtgaca ccacgatgcc tgtagcaatg
     4201 gcaacaacgt tgcgcaaact attaactggc gaactactta ctctagcttc ccggcaacaa
     4261 ttaatagact ggatggaggc ggataaagtt gcaggaccac ttctgcgctc ggcccttccg
     4321 gctggctggt ttattgctga taaatctgga gccggtgagc gtgggtctcg cggtatcatt
     4381 gcagcactgg ggccagatgg taagccctcc cgtatcgtag ttatctacac gacggggagt
     4441 caggcaacta tggatgaacg aaatagacag atcgctgaga taggtgcctc actgattaag
     4501 cattggtaac tgtcagacca agtttactca tatatacttt agattgattt aaaacttcat
     4561 ttttaattta aaaggatcta ggtgaagatc ctttttgata atctcatgac caaaatccct
     4621 taacgtgagt tttcgttcca ctgagcgtca gaccccgtag aaaagatcaa aggatcttct
     4681 tgagatcctt tttttctgcg cgtaatctgc tgcttgcaaa caaaaaaacc accgctacca
     4741 gcggtggttt gtttgccgga tcaagagcta ccaactcttt ttccgaaggt aactggcttc
     4801 agcagagcgc agataccaaa tactgttctt ctagtgtagc cgtagttagg ccaccacttc
     4861 aagaactctg tagcaccgcc tacatacctc gctctgctaa tcctgttacc agtggctgct
     4921 gccagtggcg ataagtcgtg tcttaccggg ttggactcaa gacgatagtt accggataag
     4981 gcgcagcggt cgggctgaac ggggggttcg tgcacacagc ccagcttgga gcgaacgacc
     5041 tacaccgaac tgagatacct acagcgtgag ctatgagaaa gcgccacgct tcccgaaggg
     5101 agaaaggcgg acaggtatcc ggtaagcggc agggtcggaa caggagagcg cacgagggag
     5161 cttccagggg gaaacgcctg gtatctttat agtcctgtcg ggtttcgcca cctctgactt
     5221 gagcgtcgat ttttgtgatg ctcgtcaggg gggcggagcc tatggaaaaa cgccagcaac
     5281 gcggcctttt tacggttcct ggccttttgc tggccttttg ctcacatgtt ctttcctgcg
     5341 ttatcccctg attctgtgga taaccgtatt accgcctttg agtgagctga taccgctcgc
     5401 cgcagccgaa cgaccgagcg cagcgagtca gtgagcgagg aagcggaaga gcgcccaata
     5461 cgcaaaccgc ctctccccgc gcgttggccg attcattaat gcagg
//
