>Addgene plasmid #14475 | pRSET FlipSuc-90u delta1 | addgene partial sequence | sequence record 20360 | FLIPsuc 5'-AGCTAGCCGAACAATTCGTG-3'
GGGATCATTTCCCTTCTATCGTCGCCTCACAGACGGTGGACGGCAAGCTCGTCGCCATGCCGATGTTCAC
CGACGCGCCGGCGCTGTTTTACCGCAAGGACCTTCTGGAAAAATATGGCAAGCAGCCGCCGAAAACCTGG
AAGGAACTGAGCGAGACCGCCAAGGAGGTTCAGGACAAGGAACGCGCGGCCGGCCAGAAGGACCTCTGGG
GCTTCGTTTTTCAGGGCAGCGCCTATGAAGGTCTGACCTGCAACGCTCTGGAATGGATCGCATCCGCGGG
CGGTGGCCATATCGTTGAAACCGACGGCGATATCTCCATCAATAACGAGAAGGCGGCAGCTGCAATCGAA
ACCGCCAAAGGCTGGGTCGGCACCATCGCACCGCAGGGCGTTCTCGCTTACAAGGAAGAGGAAGCACGCG
GTGTCTGGCAGACCGGCAATTCCGTCTTCATGCGCAACTGGCCCTATGCCTATGCGCTTGGAAATGGTGC
CGACAGCGCGATCAAGGACAAGTTCGGCGTCACGCCGCTGCCGGCAGGTGAAGAAGGCGCAGCCCCCGCT
TCCACACTCGGCGGCGCGAACCTTGCTGTTTCGAAATATTCCGACGATCAGGAAGCGGCTATCCAGCTGG
TAAAATTCCTGGCATCAAAGGATACCCAGAAGCTGCGCGCGATCCAGCTGTCCA
